>Addgene plasmid #235462 | pHK002.3 | addgene full sequence | sequence record 468582 | Addgene NGS Result
GAATGAAGCCATACCAAACGACGAGCGTGACACCACGATGCCTGCAGCAATGGCAACAACGTTGCGCAAA
CTATTAACTGGCGAACTACTTACTCTAGCTTCCCGGCAACAATTAATAGACTGGATGGAGGCGGATAAAG
TTGCAGGACCACTTCTGCGCTCGGCCCTTCCGGCTGGCTGGTTTATTGCTGATAAATCTGGAGCCGGTGA
GCGTGGGTCTCGCGGTATCATTGCAGCACTGGGGCCAGATGGTAAGCCCTCCCGTATCGTAGTTATCTAC
ACGACGGGGAGTCAGGCAACTATGGATGAACGAAATAGACAGATCGCTGAGATAGGTGCCTCACTGATTA
AGCATTGGTAACTGTCAGACCAAGTTTACTCATATATACTTTAGATTGATTTAAAACTTCATTTTTAATT
TAAAAGGATCTAGGTGAAGATCCTTTTTGATAATCTCATGACCAAAATCCCTTAACGTGAGTTTTCGTTC
CACTGAGCGTCAGACCCCGTAGAAAAGATCAAAGGATCTTCTTGAGATCCTTTTTTTCTGCGCGTAATCT
GCTGCTTGCAAACAAAAAAACCACCGCTACCAGCGGTGGTTTGTTTGCCGGATCAAGAGCTACCAACTCT
TTTTCCGAAGGTAACTGGCTTCAGCAGAGCGCAGATACCAAATACTGTCCTTCTAGTGTAGCCGTAGTTA
GGCCACCACTTCAAGAACTCTGTAGCACCGCCTACATACCTCGCTCTGCTAATCCTGTTACCAGTGGCTG
CTGCCAGTGGCGATAAGTCGTGTCTTACCGGGTTGGACTCAAGACGATAGTTACCGGATAAGGCGCAGCG
GTCGGGCTGAACGGGGGGTTCGTGCACACAGCCCAGCTTGGAGCGAACGACCTACACCGAACTGAGATAC
CTACAGCGTGAGCTATGAGAAAGCGCCACGCTTCCCGAAGGGAGAAAGGCGGACAGGTATCCGGTAAGCG
GCAGGGTCGGAACAGGAGAGCGCACGAGGGAGCTTCCAGGGGGAAACGCCTGGTATCTTTATAGTCCTGT
CGGGTTTCGCCACCTCTGACTTGAGCGTCGATTTTTGTGATGCTCGTCAGGGGGGCGGAGCCTATGGAAA
AACGCCAGCAACGCGGCCTTTTTACGGTTCCTGGCCTTTTGCTGGCCTTTTGCTCACATGTTCTTTCCTG
CGTTATCCCCTGATTCTGTGGATAACCGTATTACCGCCTTTGAGTGAGCTGATACCGCTCGCCGCAGCCG
AACGACCGAGCGCAGCGAGTCAGTGAGCGAGGAAGCGGAAGAGCGCCTGATGCGGTATTTTCTCCTTACG
CATCTGTGCGGTATTTCACACCGCAATGGTGCACTCTCAGTACAATCTGCTCTGATGCCGCATAGTTAAG
CCAGTATACACTCCGCTATCGCTACGTGACTGGGTCATGGCTGCGCCCCGACACCCGCCAACACCCGCTG
ACGCGCCCTGACGGGCTTGTCTGCTCCCGGCATCCGCTTACAGACAAGCTGTGACCGTCTCCGGGAGCTG
CATGTGTCAGAGGTTTTCACCGTCATCACCGAAACGCGCGAGGCAGCTGCGGTAAAGCTCATCAGCGTGG
TCGTGAAGCGATTCACAGATGTCTGCCTGTTCATCCGCGTCCAGCTCGTTGAGTTTCTCCAGAAGCGTTA
ATGTCTGGCTTCTGATAAAGCGGGCCATGTTAAGGGCGGTTTTTTCCTGTTTGGTCACTGATGCCTCCGT
GTAAGGGGGATTTCTGTTCATGGGGGTAATGATACCGATGAAACGAGAGAGGATGCTCACGATACGGGTT
ACTGATGATGAACATGCCCGGTTACTGGAACGTTGTGAGGGTAAACAACTGGCGGTATGGATGCGGCGGG
ACCAGAGAAAAATCACTCAGGGTCAATGCCAGCGCTTCGTTAATACAGATGTAGGTGTTCCACAGGGTAG
CCAGCAGCATCCTGCGATGCAGATCCGGAACATAATGGTGCAGGGCGCTGACTTCCGCGTTTCCAGACTT
TACGAAACACGGAAACCGAAGACCATTCATGTTGTTGCTCAGGTCGCAGACGTTTTGCAGCAGCAGTCGC
TTCACGTTCGCTCGCGTATCGGTGATTCATTCTGCTAACCAGTAAGGCAACCCCGCCAGCCTAGCCGGGT
CCTCAACGACAGGAGCACGATCATGCGCACCCGTGGCCAGGACCCAACGCTGCCCGAGATCTCGATCCCG
CGAAATTTGTTCCAGTTTGGAACAAGAGTCCACTATTAAAGAACGTGGACTCCAACGTCAAAGG
[49 nt withheld, positions 2305-2353]
T
[91 nt withheld, positions 2355-2445]
G
[124 nt withheld, positions 2447-2570]
CCATTCGCCATTCAGGCTGCGCAACTGTTGGGAAGGGCGATCGGTGCGGGCCTCTTCGCTATTACGCCAG
CTGGCGAAAGGGGGATGTGCTGCAAGGCGATTAAGTTGGGTAACGCCAGGGTTTTCCCAGTCACGACGTT
GTAAAACGACGGCCAGTTTGACAGCTAGCTCAGTCCTAGGTATAATGCTAGCCAGCCTGCGGTCCGGGTT
CACTGCCGTATAGGCAGTGACTGAGCTAGTGTACTCTGTTTCAGAGCTATGCTGGAAACAGCATAGCAAG
TTGAAATAAGGCTAGTCCGTTATCAACTTGAAAAAGTGGCACCGAGTCGGTGCGTTCACTGCCGTATAGG
CAGTCGCTGGGACGCCCGATTCTGCAGATATCCATCACACTGGCGGCCGCTCGAGCAGATCCGGCTGCTA
ACAAAGCCCGAAAGGAAGCTGAGTTGGCTGCTGCCACCGCTGAGCAATAACTAGCATAACCCCTTGGGGC
CTCTAAACGGGTCTTGAGGGGTTTTTTGCTGAAAGGAGGAACTATATCCGGATAATTCTTGAAGACGAAA
GGGCCTCGTGATACGCCTATTTTTATAGGTTAATGTCATGATAATAATGGTTTCTTAGACGTCAGGTGGC
ACTTTTCGGGGAAATGTGCGCGGAACCCCTATTTGTTTATTTTTCTAAATACATTCAAATATGTATCCGC
TCATGAGACAATAACCCTGATAAATGCTTCAATAATATTGAAAAAGGAAGAGTATGAGTATTCAACATTT
CCGTGTCGCCCTTATTCCCTTTTTTGCGGCATTTTGCCTTCCTGTTTTTGCTCACCCAGAAACGCTGGTG
AAAGTAAAAGATGCTGAAGATCAGTTGGGTGCACGAGTGGGTTACATCGAACTGGATCTCAACAGCGGTA
AGATCCTTGAGAGTTTTCGCCCCGAAGAACGTTTTCCAATGATGAGCACTTTTAAAGTTCTGCTATGTGG
CGCGGTATTATCCCGTGTTGACGCCGGGCAAGAGCAACTCGGTCGCCGCATACACTATTCTCAGAATGAC
TTGGTTGAGTACTCACCAGTCACAGAAAAGCATCTTACGGATGGCATGACAGTAAGAGAATTATGCAGTG
CTGCCATAACCATGAGTGATAACACTGCGGCCAACTTACTTCTGACAACGATCGGAGGACCGAAGGAGCT
AACCGCTTTTTTGCACAACATGGGGGATCATGTAACTCGCCTTGATCGTTGGGAACCGGAGCT
Features (pLannotate 1.2.2; 12 found; start..end, strand, type, name):
    532..1120    +  rep_origin     ori: high-copy-number ColE1/pMB1/pBR322/pUC origin of replication
   1306..1445    -  misc_feature   bom: basis of mobility region from pBR322
   1547..1738    -  CDS            rop: Rop protein, which maintains plasmids at low copy number; rop
   1755..2135    +  CDS            YPB1_ECOLX: Protein predicted: Swiss-Prot protein existence level 4. From Escherichia coli.
   2247..2570    -  rep_origin     f1 ori (fragment) (sequence partly withheld): f1 bacteriophage origin of replication; arrow indicates direction of (+) strand synthesis
   2574..2727    -  CDS            lacZα (fragment): LacZα fragment of β-galactosidase; lacZ fragment
   2728..2762    +  promoter       J23119 promoter: bacterial promoter (Registry of Standard Biological Parts BBa J23119)
   2836..2903    +  misc_RNA       tracrRNA (fragment): trans-activating CRISPR RNA for the Streptococcus pyogenes CRISPR/Cas9 system
   2984..3033    +  CDS            SET1 (fragment): solubility-enhancement tag derived from T7 phage gene 10B
   3041..3088    +  terminator     T7 terminator: transcription terminator for bacteriophage T7 RNA polymerase
   3219..3323    +  promoter       AmpR promoter: bla
   3324..361     +  CDS            AmpR (across the origin): β-lactamase; bla; confers resistance to ampicillin, carbenicillin, and related antibiotics
