>Addgene plasmid #235462 | pHK002.3 | depositor full sequence | sequence record 469671 | pHK002.3 sequence 3826 bps
CCCTGCACCATTATGTTCCGGATCTGCATCGCAGGATGCTGCTGGCTACCCTGTGGAACACCTACATCTG
TATTAACGAAGCGCTGGCATTGACCCTGAGTGATTTTTCTCTGGTCCCGCCGCATCCATACCGCCAGTTG
TTTACCCTCACAACGTTCCAGTAACCGGGCATGTTCATCATCAGTAACCCGTATCGTGAGCATCCTCTCT
CGTTTCATCGGTATCATTACCCCCATGAACAGAAATCCCCCTTACACGGAGGCATCAGTGACCAAACAGG
AAAAAACCGCCCTTAACATGGCCCGCTTTATCAGAAGCCAGACATTAACGCTTCTGGAGAAACTCAACGA
GCTGGACGCGGATGAACAGGCAGACATCTGTGAATCGCTTCACGACCACGCTGATGAGCTTTACCGCAGC
TGCCTCGCGCGTTTCGGTGATGACGGTGAAAACCTCTGACACATGCAGCTCCCGGAGACGGTCACAGCTT
GTCTGTAAGCGGATGCCGGGAGCAGACAAGCCCGTCAGGGCGCGTCAGCGGGTGTTGGCGGGTGTCGGGG
CGCAGCCATGACCCAGTCACGTAGCGATAGCGGAGTGTATACTGGCTTAACTATGCGGCATCAGAGCAGA
TTGTACTGAGAGTGCACCATATATGCGGTGTGAAATACCGCACAGATGCGTAAGGAGAAAATACCGCATC
AGGCGCTCTTCCGCTTCCTCGCTCACTGACTCGCTGCGCTCGGTCGTTCGGCTGCGGCGAGCGGTATCAG
CTCACTCAAAGGCGGTAATACGGTTATCCACAGAATCAGGGGATAACGCAGGAAAGAACATGTGAGCAAA
AGGCCAGCAAAAGGCCAGGAACCGTAAAAAGGCCGCGTTGCTGGCGTTTTTCCATAGGCTCCGCCCCCCT
GACGAGCATCACAAAAATCGACGCTCAAGTCAGAGGTGGCGAAACCCGACAGGACTATAAAGATACCAGG
CGTTTCCCCCTGGAAGCTCCCTCGTGCGCTCTCCTGTTCCGACCCTGCCGCTTACCGGATACCTGTCCGC
CTTTCTCCCTTCGGGAAGCGTGGCGCTTTCTCATAGCTCACGCTGTAGGTATCTCAGTTCGGTGTAGGTC
GTTCGCTCCAAGCTGGGCTGTGTGCACGAACCCCCCGTTCAGCCCGACCGCTGCGCCTTATCCGGTAACT
ATCGTCTTGAGTCCAACCCGGTAAGACACGACTTATCGCCACTGGCAGCAGCCACTGGTAACAGGATTAG
CAGAGCGAGGTATGTAGGCGGTGCTACAGAGTTCTTGAAGTGGTGGCCTAACTACGGCTACACTAGAAGG
ACAGTATTTGGTATCTGCGCTCTGCTGAAGCCAGTTACCTTCGGAAAAAGAGTTGGTAGCTCTTGATCCG
GCAAACAAACCACCGCTGGTAGCGGTGGTTTTTTTGTTTGCAAGCAGCAGATTACGCGCAGAAAAAAAGG
ATCTCAAGAAGATCCTTTGATCTTTTCTACGGGGTCTGACGCTCAGTGGAACGAAAACTCACGTTAAGGG
ATTTTGGTCATGAGATTATCAAAAAGGATCTTCACCTAGATCCTTTTAAATTAAAAATGAAGTTTTAAAT
CAATCTAAAGTATATATGAGTAAACTTGGTCTGACAGTTACCAATGCTTAATCAGTGAGGCACCTATCTC
AGCGATCTGTCTATTTCGTTCATCCATAGTTGCCTGACTCCCCGTCGTGTAGATAACTACGATACGGGAG
GGCTTACCATCTGGCCCCAGTGCTGCAATGATACCGCGAGACCCACGCTCACCGGCTCCAGATTTATCAG
CAATAAACCAGCCAGCCGGAAGGGCCGAGCGCAGAAGTGGTCCTGCAACTTTATCCGCCTCCATCCAGTC
TATTAATTGTTGCCGGGAAGCTAGAGTAAGTAGTTCGCCAGTTAATAGTTTGCGCAACGTTGTTGCCATT
GCTGCAGGCATCGTGGTGTCACGCTCGTCGTTTGGTATGGCTTCATTCAGCTCCGGTTCCCAACGATCAA
GGCGAGTTACATGATCCCCCATGTTGTGCAAAAAAGCGGTTAGCTCCTTCGGTCCTCCGATCGTTGTCAG
AAGTAAGTTGGCCGCAGTGTTATCACTCATGGTTATGGCAGCACTGCATAATTCTCTTACTGTCATGCCA
TCCGTAAGATGCTTTTCTGTGACTGGTGAGTACTCAACCAAGTCATTCTGAGAATAGTGTATGCGGCGAC
CGAGTTGCTCTTGCCCGGCGTCAACACGGGATAATACCGCGCCACATAGCAGAACTTTAAAAGTGCTCAT
CATTGGAAAACGTTCTTCGGGGCGAAAACTCTCAAGGATCTTACCGCTGTTGAGATCCAGTTCGATGTAA
CCCACTCGTGCACCCAACTGATCTTCAGCATCTTTTACTTTCACCAGCGTTTCTGGGTGAGCAAAAACAG
GAAGGCAAAATGCCGCAAAAAAGGGAATAAGGGCGACACGGAAATGTTGAATACTCATACTCTTCCTTTT
TCAATATTATTGAAGCATTTATCAGGGTTATTGTCTCATGAGCGGATACATATTTGAATGTATTTAGAAA
AATAAACAAATAGGGGTTCCGCGCACATTTCCCCGAAAAGTGCCACCTGACGTCTAAGAAACCATTATTA
TCATGACATTAACCTATAAAAATAGGCGTATCACGAGGCCCTTTCGTCTTCAAGAATTATCCGGATATAG
TTCCTCCTTTCAGCAAAAAACCCCTCAAGACCCGTTTAGAGGCCCCAAGGGGTTATGCTAGTTATTGCTC
AGCGGTGGCAGCAGCCAACTCAGCTTCCTTTCGGGCTTTGTTAGCAGCCGGATCTGCTCGAGCGGCCGCC
AGTGTGATGGATATCTGCAGAATCGGGCGTCCCAGCGACTGCCTATACGGCAGTGAACGCACCGACTCGG
TGCCACTTTTTCAAGTTGATAACGGACTAGCCTTATTTCAACTTGCTATGCTGTTTCCAGCATAGCTCTG
AAACAGAGTACACTAGCTCAGTCACTGCCTATACGGCAGTGAACCCGGACCGCAGGCTGGCTAGCATTAT
ACCTAGGACTGAGCTAGCTGTCAAACTGGCCGTCGTTTTACAACGTCGTGACTGGGAAAACCCTGGCGTT
ACCCAACTTAATCGCCTTGCAGCACATCCCCCTTTCGCCAGCTGGCGTAATAGCGAAGAGGCCCGCACCG
ATCGCCCTTCCCAACAGTTGCGCAGCCTGAATGGCGAATGG
[124 nt withheld, positions 3262-3385]
C
[91 nt withheld, positions 3387-3477]
A
[49 nt withheld, positions 3479-3527]
CCTTTGACGTTGGAGTCCACGTTCTTTAATAGTGGACTCTTGTTCCAAACTGGAACAAATTTCGCGGGAT
CGAGATCTCGGGCAGCGTTGGGTCCTGGCCACGGGTGCGCATGATCGTGCTCCTGTCGTTGAGGACCCGG
CTAGGCTGGCGGGGTTGCCTTACTGGTTAGCAGAATGAATCACCGATACGCGAGCGAACGTGAAGCGACT
GCTGCTGCAAAACGTCTGCGACCTGAGCAACAACATGAATGGTCTTCGGTTTCCGTGTTTCGTAAAGTCT
GGAAACGCGGAAGTCAGCG
Features (pLannotate 1.2.2; 12 found; start..end, strand, type, name):
    268..459     +  CDS            rop: Rop protein, which maintains plasmids at low copy number; rop
    561..703     +  misc_feature   bom: basis of mobility region from pBR322
    889..1477    -  rep_origin     ori: high-copy-number ColE1/pMB1/pBR322/pUC origin of replication
   1648..2508    -  CDS            AmpR: β-lactamase; bla; confers resistance to ampicillin, carbenicillin, and related antibiotics
   2509..2613    -  promoter       AmpR promoter: bla
   2744..2791    -  terminator     T7 terminator: transcription terminator for bacteriophage T7 RNA polymerase
   2799..2848    -  CDS            SET1 (fragment): solubility-enhancement tag derived from T7 phage gene 10B
   2929..2996    -  misc_RNA       tracrRNA (fragment): trans-activating CRISPR RNA for the Streptococcus pyogenes CRISPR/Cas9 system
   3070..3104    -  promoter       J23119 promoter: bacterial promoter (Registry of Standard Biological Parts BBa J23119)
   3105..3258    +  CDS            lacZα (fragment): LacZα fragment of β-galactosidase; lacZ fragment
   3262..3585    +  rep_origin     f1 ori (fragment) (sequence partly withheld): f1 bacteriophage origin of replication; arrow indicates direction of (+) strand synthesis
   3697..251     -  CDS            YPB1_ECOLX (across the origin): Protein predicted: Swiss-Prot protein existence level 4. From Escherichia coli.
