[The description below was written by a language model from this plasmid's Addgene catalogue record and pLannotate feature annotations shown in this document.]
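Description:
pHK002.3 is a small (about 3.8 kb) synthetic-biology "message" phagemid for Escherichia coli, built on a pBR322/pET-type backbone by Gibson assembly. It replicates as a double-stranded plasmid from the ColE1/pMB1-family origin and retains the pBR322 bom mobility region and the rop gene. The catalogue lists it as high copy, although Rop normally moderates copy number. Selection is by ampicillin through the bla (β-lactamase) gene and its native promoter. An f1 origin fragment provides the filamentous-phage signals for single-stranded replication and packaging, so the plasmid can be encapsidated into M13-type particles. It encodes no phage proteins itself, and the depositor notes that a helper phagemid must be supplied in the sender cell.

The payload is sgRNA3, a synthetic single guide RNA expressed from the strong constitutive J23119 promoter. Its scaffold is annotated as a Streptococcus pyogenes tracrRNA-derived fragment, and a T7 terminator lies downstream. The short lacZα and SET1 fragments and the predicted YPB1 open reading frame appear to be backbone remnants or annotation hits rather than functional parts.

According to the associated publication title, the construct serves in engineered intercellular communication. The phagemid is secreted from sender cells as phage particles and infects receiver cells, where the delivered guide RNA directs CRISPR-based gene regulation as part of multicellular computing circuits. The record does not state the sgRNA3 target or which Cas protein it partners with. The two sequence records (depositor and sequencing-derived) differ by only three nucleotides in length and show the same features in opposite orientation and with different numbering.
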