Addgene plasmid #235462: pHK002.3
Purpose: Message phagemid carrying sgRNA3 (prom. J23119, backbone pBR322)
Depositing lab: Yolanda Schaerli. Depositing organization: Universite de Lausanne (UNIL). Publication: Engineering intercellular communication using M13 phagemid and CRISPR-based gene regulation for multicellular computing in Escherichia coli. Kusumawardhani H, Zoppi F, Avendano R, Schaerli Y. Nat Commun. 2025 Apr 15;16(1):3569. doi: 10.1038/s41467-025-58760-z. PubMed 40234414.
Backbone
  Vector backbone: pBR322/pET
  Vector type: Synthetic Biology
Growth in bacteria
  Bacterial resistance: Ampicillin, 100 μg/mL
  Growth temperature: 37°C
  Growth strain: DH5alpha
  Copy number: High Copy
Gene/Insert
  Gene/Insert name: sgRNA3
  gRNA/shRNA sequence: TGACTGAGCTAGTGTACTCTGTTTcAGAGCTATGCTGGAAACAGCATAGCAAGTTgAAATAAGGCTAGTCCGTTATCAACTTGAAAAAGTGGCACCGAGTCGGTGC
  Species: Synthetic
  Cloning method: Gibson Cloning
Terms and licenses: Academic/Nonprofit Terms; Industry Terms: Not Available to Industry
Depositor comments: JM101 (working strain for phagemid transfer). Requires the helper phagemid, e.g. HP17_KO7 (Addgene plasmid #120346). Please visit https://doi.org/10.1101/2024.08.28.610043 for bioRxiv preprint.
How to cite: pHK002.3 was a gift from Yolanda Schaerli (Addgene plasmid # 235462 ; http://n2t.net/addgene:235462 ; RRID:Addgene_235462)
